>Addgene plasmid #183157 | pUC19/N-Vc | addgene full sequence | sequence record 360347 | Addgene NGS Result
GGCGCGCCGCTGGGAGTTCGTAGACGGAAACAAACGCAGAATCCAAGCAGATTAGCCTTTTCAATTTCAG
AAAGAATGCTAACCCACAGATGGTTAGAGAGGCTTACGCAGCAGGTCTCATCAAGACGATCTACCCGAGC
AATAATCTCCAGGAAATCAAATACCTTCCCAAGAAGGTTAAAGATGCAGTCAAAAGATTCAGGACTAACT
GCATCAAGAACACAGAGAAAGATATATTTCTCAAGATCAGAAGTACTATTCCAGTATGGACGATTCAAGG
CTTGCTTCACAAACCAAGGCAAGTAATAGAGATTGGAGTCTCTAAAAAGGTAGTTCCCACTGAATCAAAG
GCCATGGAGTCAAAGATTCAAATAGAGGACCTAACAGAACTCGCCGTAAAGACTGGCGAACAGTTCATAC
AGAGTCTCTTACGACTCAATGACAAGAAGAAAATCTTCGTCAACATGGTGGAGCACGACACACTTGTCTA
CTCCAAAAATATCAAAGATACAGTCTCAGAAGACCAAAGGGCAATTGAGACTTTTCAACAAAGGGTAATA
TCCGGAAACCTCCTCGGATTCCATTGCCCAGCTATCTGTCACTTTATTGTGAAGATAGTGGAAAAGGAAG
GTGGCTCCTACAAATGCCATCATTGCGATAAAGGAAAGGCCATCGTTGAAGATGCCTCTGCCGACAGTGG
TCCCAAAGATGGACCCCCACCCACGAGGAGCATCGTGGAAAAGAAGACGTTCCAACCACGTCTTCAAAGC
AAGTGGATTGATGTGATATCTCCACTGACGTAAGGGATGACGCACAATCCCACTATCCTTCGCAAGACCC
TTCCTCTATATAAGGAAGTTCATTTCATTTGGAGAGAACACGGGGGACTCTAGATCAACAAGTTTGTACA
AAAAAGCAGGCTCCGCGGCCGCCTTGTTTAACTTTAAGAAGGAGCCCTTCACCAGCCAACTCCCTTTACA
ACCTCACTCAAGTCCGTTAGAGCCCGGGCTCGTTCGCTGCCACCTAAGAATACTCTACGGTCACATACCT
ATGGAGTACCCATACGACGTACCAGATTACGCTCATATGGCCATGATCAAGCTTGCCGACAAGCAGAAGA
ACGGCATCAAGGCCAACTTCAAGATCCGCCACAACATCGAGGACGGCGGCGTGCAGCTCGCCGACCACTA
CCAGCAGAACACCCCCATCGGCGACGGCCCCGTGCTGCTGCCCGACAACCACTACCTGAGCTACCAGTCC
AAGCTGAGCAAAGACCCCAACGAGAAGCGCGATCACATGGTCCTGCTGGAGTTCGTGACCGCCGCCGGGA
TCACTCTCGGCATGGACGAGCTGTACAAGTAACTCGAGAAGCTCGAATTTCCCCGATCGTTCAAACATTT
GGCAATAAAGTTTCTTAAGATTGAATCCTGTTGCCGGTCTTGCGATGATTATCATATAATTTCTGTTGAA
TTACGTTAAGCATGTAATAATTAACATGTAATGCATGACGTTATTTATGAGATGGGTTTTTATGATTAGA
GTCCCGCAATTATACATTTAATACGCGATAGAAAACAAAATATAGCGCGCAAACTAGGATAAATTATCGC
GCGCGGTGTCATCTATGTTACTAGATCGGGGTTCCTTATCATCTGGCGAATCGGACCCACAAGAGCACTG
GGCGCGCCAATTCACTGGCCGTCGTTTTACAACGTCGTGACTGGGAAAACCCTGGCGTTACCCAACTTAA
TCGCCTTGCAGCACATCCCCCTTTCGCCAGCTGGCGTAATAGCGAAGAGGCCCGCACCGATCGCCCTTCC
CAACAGTTGCGCAGCCTGAATGGCGAATGGCGCCTGATGCGGTATTTTCTCCTTACGCATCTGTGCGGTA
TTTCACACCGCATATGGTGCACTCTCAGTACAATCTGCTCTGATGCCGCATAGTTAAGCCAGCCCCGACA
CCCGCCAACACCCGCTGACGCGCCCTGACGGGCTTGTCTGCTCCCGGCATCCGCTTACAGACAAGCTGTG
ACCGTCTCCGGGAGCTGCATGTGTCAGAGGTTTTCACCGTCATCACCGAAACGCGCGAGACGAAAGGGCC
TCGTGATACGCCTATTTTTATAGGTTAATGTCATGATAATAATGGTTTCTTAGACGTCAGGTGGCACTTT
TCGGGGAAATGTGCGCGGAACCCCTATTTGTTTATTTTTCTAAATACATTCAAATATGTATCCGCTCATG
AGACAATAACCCTGATAAATGCTTCAATAATATTGAAAAAGGAAGAGTATGAGTATTCAACATTTCCGTG
TCGCCCTTATTCCCTTTTTTGCGGCATTTTGCCTTCCTGTTTTTGCTCACCCAGAAACGCTGGTGAAAGT
AAAAGATGCTGAAGATCAGTTGGGTGCACGAGTGGGTTACATCGAACTGGATCTCAACAGCGGTAAGATC
CTTGAGAGTTTTCGCCCCGAAGAACGTTTTCCAATGATGAGCACTTTTAAAGTTCTGCTATGTGGCGCGG
TATTATCCCGTATTGACGCCGGGCAAGAGCAACTCGGTCGCCGCATACACTATTCTCAGAATGACTTGGT
TGAGTACTCACCAGTCACAGAAAAGCATCTTACGGATGGCATGACAGTAAGAGAATTATGCAGTGCTGCC
ATAACCATGAGTGATAACACTGCGGCCAACTTACTTCTGACAACGATCGGAGGACCGAAGGAGCTAACCG
CTTTTTTGCACAACATGGGGGATCATGTAACTCGCCTTGATCGTTGGGAACCGGAGCTGAATGAAGCCAT
ACCAAACGACGAGCGTGACACCACGATGCCTGTAGCAATGGCAACAACGTTGCGCAAACTATTAACTGGC
GAACTACTTACTCTAGCTTCCCGGCAACAATTAATAGACTGGATGGAGGCGGATAAAGTTGCAGGACCAC
TTCTGCGCTCGGTCCTTCCGGCTGGCTGGTTTATTGCTGATAAATCTGGAGCCGGTGAGCGTGGGTCTCG
CGGTATCATTGCAGCACTGGGGCCAGATGGTAAGCCCTCCCGTATCGTAGTTATCTACACGACGGGGAGT
CAGGCAACTATGGATGAACGAAATAGACAGATCGCTGAGATAGGTGCCTCACTGATTAAGCATTGGTAAC
TGTCAGACCAAGTTTACTCATATATACTTTAGATTGATTTAAAACTTCATTTTTAATTTAAAAGGATCTA
GGTGAAGATCCTTTTTGATAATCTCATGACCAAAATCCCTTAACGTGAGTTTTCGTTCCACTGAGCGTCA
GACCCCGTAGAAAAGATCAAAGGATCTTCTTGAGATCCTTTTTTTCTGCGCGTAATCTGCTGCTTGCAAA
CAAAAAAACCACCGCTACCAGCGGTGGTTTGTTTGCCGGATCAAGAGCTACCAACTCTTTTTCCGAAGGT
AACTGGCTTCAGCAGAGCGCAGATACCAAATACTGTTCTTCTAGTGTAGCCGTAGTTAGGCCACCACTTC
AAGAACTCTGTAGCACCGCCTACATACCTCGCTCTGCTAATCCTGTTACCAGTGGCTGCTGCCAGTGGCG
ATAAGTCGTGTCTTACCGGGTTGGACTCAAGACGATAGTTACCGGATAAGGCGCAGCGGTCGGGCTGAAC
GGGGGGTTCGTGCACACAGCCCAGCTTGGAGCGAACGACCTACACCGAACTGAGATACCTACAGCGTGAG
CTATGAGAAAGCGCCACGCTTCCCGAAGGGAGAAAGGCGGACAGGTATCCGGTAAGCGGCAGGGTCGGAA
CAGGAGAGCGCACGAGGGAGCTTCCAGGGGGAAACGCCTGGTATCTTTATAGTCCTGTCGGGTTTCGCCA
CCTCTGACTTGAGCGTCGATTTTTGTGATGCTCGTCAGGGGGGCGGAGCCTATGGAAAAACGCTAGCAAC
GCGGCCTTTTTACGGTTCCTGGCCTTTTGCTGGCCTTTTGCTCACATGTTCTTTCCTGCGTTATCCCCTG
ATTCTGTGGATAACCGTATTACCGCCTTTGAGTGAGCTGATACCGCTCGCCGCAGCCGAACGACCGAGCG
CAGCGAGTCAGTGAGCGAGGAAGCGGAAGAGCGCCCAATACGCAAACCGCCTCTCCCCGCGCGTTGGCCG
ATTCATTAATGCAGCTGGCACGACAGGTTTCCCGACTGGAAAGCGGGCAGTGAGCGCAACGCAATTAATG
TGAGTTAGCTCACTCATTAGGCACCCCAGGCTTTACACTTTATGCTTCCGGCTCGTATGTTGTGTGGAAT
TGTGAGCGGATAACAATTTCACACAGGAAACAGCTATGACCATGATTACGCCAAGCTTGCATGCCTGCAG
GTCCCC
Features (pLannotate 1.2.2; 17 found; start..end, strand, type, name):
    536..876     +  promoter       CaMV 35S promoter: strong constitutive promoter from cauliflower mosaic virus
    898..922     +  protein_bind   attB1: mutant version of attB; recombination site for the Gateway® BP reaction BP Clonase™
    934..954     +  RBS            RBS: efficient ribosome binding site from bacteriophage T7 gene 10 (Olins and Rangwala, 1989)
   1057..1083    +  CDS            HA: HA (human influenza hemagglutinin) epitope tag
   1108..1359    +  CDS            VC155: C-terminal fragment of mVenus for use in bimolecular fluorescence complementation (BiFC) (Kodama and Hu, 2010)
   1385..1637    +  terminator     NOS terminator: nopaline synthase terminator and poly(A) signal
   1690..1847    +  CDS            lacZα (fragment): LacZα fragment of β-galactosidase; lacZ fragment
   1853..1952    -  misc_feature   bom (fragment): basis of mobility region from pBR322
   2054..2089    -  CDS            rop (fragment): Rop protein, which maintains plasmids at low copy number; rop
   2184..2288    +  promoter       AmpR promoter: bla
   2289..3149    +  CDS            AmpR: β-lactamase; bla; confers resistance to ampicillin, carbenicillin, and related antibiotics
   3320..3908    +  rep_origin     ori: high-copy-number ColE1/pMB1/pBR322/pUC origin of replication
   4091..4183    +  CDS            lacI (fragment): lac repressor; lacI; The lac repressor binds to the lac operator to inhibit transcription in E. coli. This inhibition can be relieved by adding lactose or isopropyl-β-D-thiogalactopyranoside (IPTG).
   4196..4217    +  protein_bind   CAP binding site: CAP binding activates transcription in the presence of cAMP. E. coli catabolite activator protein
   4232..4262    +  promoter       lac promoter: promoter for the E. coli lac operon
   4270..4286    +  protein_bind   lac operator: The lac repressor binds to the lac operator to inhibit transcription in E. coli. This inhibition can be relieved by adding lactose or isopropyl-β-D-thiogalactopyranoside (IPTG). lac repressor encoded by lacI
   4323..4343    -  misc_feature   MCS (fragment): pUC18/19 multiple cloning site
