[The description below was written by a language model from this plasmid's Addgene catalogue record and pLannotate feature annotations shown in this document.]
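Description:
pUC19/N-Vc is an empty-backbone plant expression vector built on pUC19 and intended for bimolecular fluorescence complementation (BiFC) assays by transient expression in plant cells. It is a small (about 4.3 kb), high-copy plasmid that replicates in E. coli from the pUC-type ColE1/pMB1 origin and is selected with ampicillin through the β-lactamase gene and its native promoter. Remnants of the pUC19 lac region (lac promoter, operator, CAP site, fragments of lacZα, lacI and the multiple cloning site), together with short bom and rop fragments, are backbone carry-over. No T-DNA borders or plant selectable marker are annotated, which fits direct-delivery transient use rather than stable Agrobacterium-mediated transformation.

The expression cassette is driven by the constitutive CaMV 35S promoter and closed by the NOS terminator and polyadenylation signal. Between them lie an HA epitope tag followed by VC155, the C-terminal fragment of Venus, which is non-fluorescent alone and restores fluorescence only when brought close to a complementary N-terminal Venus fragment. According to the record, unique sequences named Uc and Ud allow a gene of interest to be cloned at the N terminus of Vc, giving a protein-HA-Vc fusion; these sites are not annotated in the feature table but presumably sit upstream of the HA tag. An attB1-like site and a T7 gene 10 ribosome binding site are also detected in this upstream region, and their role is not stated. The vector carries no insert. It is typically paired with a partner construct carrying the N-terminal Venus half to test protein–protein interactions and visualise where they occur in plant cells, with the HA tag available for detecting the fusion.
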