Addgene plasmid #183157: pUC19/N-Vc
Purpose: (Empty Backbone) Bimolecular fluorescence complementation (BiFC) vector for transient expression of C-truncated Venus in plants. Unique nucleotide sequences Uc and Ud for cloning at N terminus of Vc.
Depositing lab: Yao-Guang Liu & Qinlong Zhu. Depositing organization: South China Agricultural University (SCAU). Publication: All-in-one: A Robust Fluorescent Fusion Protein Vector Toolbox for Protein Localization and BiFC Analyses in Plants. Han J, Ma K, Li H, Su J, Zhou L, Tang J, Zhang S, Hou Y, Chen L, Liu YG, Zhu Q. Plant Biotechnol J. 2022 Feb 18. doi: 10.1111/pbi.13790. PubMed 35179286.
Backbone
  Vector backbone: pUC19
  Vector type: Plant Expression
Growth in bacteria
  Bacterial resistance: Ampicillin, 100 μg/mL
  Growth temperature: 37°C
  Growth strain: DH5alpha
  Copy number: High Copy
Gene/Insert
  Gene/Insert name: None
Terms and licenses: Academic/Nonprofit Terms; Industry Terms: Not Available to Industry
How to cite: pUC19/N-Vc was a gift from Yao-Guang Liu & Qinlong Zhu (Addgene plasmid # 183157 ; http://n2t.net/addgene:183157 ; RRID:Addgene_183157)
